Addgene plasmid #128493: pIE-N-hα2M-H6
Purpose: Expresses human N-α2M (from S24 to E908) in insect cells. With C-t H6x tag.
Depositing lab: F Xavier Gomis-Ruth. Depositing organization: Institut de Biologia Molecular de Barcelona (IBMB-CSIC). Publication: Recombinant production of human alpha2-macroglobulin variants and interaction studies with recombinant G-related alpha2-macroglobulin binding protein and latent transforming growth factor-beta2. Marino-Puertas L, Del Amo-Maestro L, Taules M, Gomis-Ruth FX, Goulas T. Sci Rep. 2019 Jun 24;9(1):9186. doi: 10.1038/s41598-019-45712-z. PubMed 31235767.
Backbone
  Vector backbone: pIEx
  Backbone manufacturer: Novagen
  Backbone size w/o insert (bp): 3843
  Total vector size (bp): 6498
  Modifications to backbone: Introduction of T after the signal peptide to introduce StuI restriction site = ATGTACAAGCTCACAGTCTTCCTGATGTTCATCGCTTTCGTCATCATCGCTGAGGCCt After AgeI restriction site; introductionn of 6x-His and stop codon = ACCGGTcatcatcaccatcaccatTGA
  Vector type: Insect Expression
Growth in bacteria
  Bacterial resistance: Ampicillin, 100 μg/mL
  Growth temperature: 37°C
  Growth strain: DH5alpha
  Copy number: High Copy
Gene/Insert
  Gene/Insert name: A2M (S24-E908) (alt names: CPAMD5; FWP007)
  Species: H. sapiens (human)
  Insert size (bp): 2655
  GenBank ID: CR749334
  Entrez Gene: A2M (a.k.a. A2MD, CPAMD5, FWP007, S863-7)
  Promoter: IE1
  Tag / fusion protein: His tag (6x) (C terminal on insert)
  Cloning method: Restriction Enzyme; 5′ cloning site StuI (not destroyed); 3′ cloning site AgeI (not destroyed)
  Sequencing primers: 5′ GATCTTGGAAATCCTACCGGTCATCATCAC; 3′ CAATACCGGTTTCAGGTTCAACCAACAGAG
Terms and licenses: Academic/Nonprofit Terms; Industry Terms: Not Available to Industry
How to cite: pIE-N-hα2M-H6 was a gift from F Xavier Gomis-Ruth (Addgene plasmid # 128493 ; http://n2t.net/addgene:128493 ; RRID:Addgene_128493)
