[The description below was written by a language model from this plasmid's Addgene catalogue record and pLannotate feature annotations shown in this document.]
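Description:
pIE-N-hα2M-H6 is an insect-cell expression plasmid built on the Novagen pIEx backbone, about 6.5 kb in total, for producing an N-terminal portion of human α2-macroglobulin (A2M, residues S24 to E908; a 2,655 bp insert). It is propagated in E. coli as a high-copy plasmid through a ColE1/pUC-type origin and selected with ampicillin via the β-lactamase gene. Small remnants of the lac region (a lacI fragment, CAP binding site, lac promoter and operator) are also annotated in the backbone and have no evident role in the insect expression cassette.

Expression is driven by the immediate-early IE1 promoter of the baculovirus Autographa californica, preceded in the circular map by the hr5 enhancer, which boosts early baculoviral transcription, and closed by the IE1 terminator. Because IE1 is recognised by the host cell transcription machinery, this arrangement allows expression from transfected plasmid without making a recombinant baculovirus. The coding region opens with the adipokinetic hormone signal sequence from tobacco hornworm, which directs the product into the secretory pathway. The backbone was modified just after this signal peptide to create a StuI site, and the A2M fragment was cloned between StuI and AgeI. A six-histidine tag and stop codon were introduced immediately after the AgeI site, giving a C-terminal His tag for affinity purification. The feature table also shows an S-tag and a second His tag further downstream; according to the recorded modification these vector-derived elements lie beyond the introduced stop codon and should not be translated.

The construct is intended for recombinant production of the N-terminal α2-macroglobulin fragment, and the associated work concerns A2M variants and their protein interaction studies.
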