Features (pLannotate 1.2.2; 15 found; start..end, strand, type, name):
      1..592     +  promoter       IE1 promoter: promoter of the ie1 gene from the baculovirus Autographa californica
    598..654     +  sig_peptide    AKH signal sequence: signal sequence from tobacco hornworm adipokinetic hormone
    649..3309    +  CDS            A2M (fragment): A2MG_HUMAN - Also known as CPAMD5. Experimental evidence at protein level: Swiss-Prot protein existence level 1. Is able to inhibit all four classes of proteinases by a unique 'trapping' mechanism. This protein has a peptide stretch, called the 'bait region' which contains specific cleavage sites for different proteinases. When a proteinase cleaves the bait region, a conformational change is induced in the protein which traps the proteinase. The entrapped enzyme remains active against low molecular weight substrates (activity against high molecular weight substrates is greatly reduced). Follow
   3376..3393    +  CDS            7xHis (fragment): 6xHis affinity tag
   3422..3463    +  CDS            S-Tag (fragment): affinity and epitope tag derived from pancreatic ribonuclease A
   3491..3508    +  CDS            6xHis: 6xHis affinity tag
   3530..3837    +  terminator     IE1 terminator: terminator of the ie1 gene from the baculovirus Autographa californica
   3867..3971    +  promoter       AmpR promoter: bla
   3972..4832    +  CDS            AmpR: β-lactamase; bla; confers resistance to ampicillin, carbenicillin, and related antibiotics
   5003..5591    +  rep_origin     ori: high-copy-number ColE1/pMB1/pBR322/pUC origin of replication
   5774..5866    +  CDS            lacI (fragment): lac repressor; lacI; The lac repressor binds to the lac operator to inhibit transcription in E. coli. This inhibition can be relieved by adding lactose or isopropyl-β-D-thiogalactopyranoside (IPTG).
   5879..5900    +  protein_bind   CAP binding site: CAP binding activates transcription in the presence of cAMP. E. coli catabolite activator protein
   5915..5945    +  promoter       lac promoter: promoter for the E. coli lac operon
   5953..5969    +  protein_bind   lac operator: The lac repressor binds to the lac operator to inhibit transcription in E. coli. This inhibition can be relieved by adding lactose or isopropyl-β-D-thiogalactopyranoside (IPTG). lac repressor encoded by lacI
   6014..6496    +  enhancer       hr5 enhancer: Autographa californica hr5; baculovirus early transcription enhancer
>Addgene plasmid #128493 | pIE-N-hα2M-H6 | addgene full sequence | sequence record 252094 | Addgene NGS Result
CGATGTCTTTGTGATGCGCGCGACATTTTTGTAGGTTATTGATAAAATGAACGGATACGTTGCCCGACAT
TATCATTAAATCCTTGGCGTAGAATTTGTCGGGTCCATTGTCCGTGTGCGCTAGCATGCCCGTAACGGAC
CTCGTACTTTTGGCTTCAAAGGTTTTGCGCACAGACAAAATGTGCCACACTTGCAGCTCTGCATGTGTGC
GCGTTACCACAAATCCCAACGGCGCAGTGTACTTGTTGTATGCAAATAAATCTCGATAAAGGCGCGGCGC
GCGAATGCAGCTGATCACGTACGCTCCTCGTGTTCCGTTCAAGGACGGTGTTATCGACCTCAGATTAATG
TTTATCGGCCGACTGTTTTCGTATCCGCTCACCAAACGCGTTTTTGCATTAACATTGTATGTCGGCGGAT
GTTCTATATCTAATTTGAATAAATAAACGATAACCGCGTTGGTTTTAGAGGGCATAATAAAAGAAATATT
GTTATCGTGTTCGCCATTAGGGCAGTATAAATTGACGTTCATGTTGGATATTGTTTCAGTTGCAAGTTGA
CACTGGCGGCGACAAGATCGTGAACAACCAAGTGACTATGTACAAGCTCACAGTCTTCCTGATGTTCATC
GCTTTCGTCATCATCGCTGAGGCCTCAGTCTCTGGAAAACCGCAGTATATGGTTCTGGTCCCCTCCCTGC
TCCACACTGAGACCACTGAGAAGGGCTGTGTCCTTCTGAGCTACCTGAATGAGACAGTGACTGTAAGTGC
TTCCTTGGAGTCTGTCAGGGGAAACAGGAGCCTCTTCACTGACCTGGAGGCGGAGAATGACGTACTCCAC
TGTGTCGCCTTCGCTGTCCCAAAGTCTTCATCCAATGAGGAGGTAATGTTCCTCACTGTCCAAGTGAAAG
GACCAACCCAAGAATTTAAGAAGCGGACCACAGTGATGGTTAAGAACGAGGACAGTCTGGTCTTTGTCCA
GACAGACAAATCAATCTACAAACCAGGGCAGACAGTGAAATTTCGTGTTGTCTCCATGGATGAAAACTTT
CACCCCCTGAATGAGTTGATTCCACTAGTATACATTCAGGATCCCAAAGGAAATCGCATCGCACAATGGC
AGAGTTTCCAGTTAGAGGGTGGCCTCAAGCAATTTTCTTTTCCCCTCTCATCAGAGCCCTTCCAGGGCTC
CTACAAGGTGGTGGTACAGAAGAAATCAGGTGGAAGGACAGAGCACCCTTTCACCGTGGAGGAATTTGTT
CTTCCCAAGTTTGAAGTACAAGTAACAGTGCCAAAGATAATCACCATCTTGGAAGAAGAGATGAATGTAT
CAGTGTGTGGCCTATACACATATGGGAAGCCTGTCCCTGGACATGTGACTGTGAGCATTTGCAGAAAGTA
TAGTGACGCTTCCGACTGCCACGGTGAAGATTCACAGGCTTTCTGTGAGAAATTCAGTGGACAGCTAAAC
AGCCATGGCTGCTTCTATCAGCAAGTAAAAACCAAGGTCTTCCAGCTGAAGAGGAAGGAGTATGAAATGA
AACTTCACACTGAGGCCCAGATCCAAGAAGAAGGAACAGTGGTGGAATTGACTGGAAGGCAGTCCAGTGA
AATCACAAGAACCATAACCAAACTCTCATTTGTGAAAGTGGACTCACACTTTCGACAGGGAATTCCCTTC
TTTGGGCAGGTGCGCCTAGTAGATGGGAAAGGCGTCCCTATACCAAATAAAGTCATATTCATCAGAGGAA
ATGAAGCAAACTATTACTCCAATGCTACCACGGATGAGCATGGCCTTGTACAGTTCTCTATCAACACCAC
CAATGTTATGGGTACCTCTCTTACTGTTAGGGTCAATTACAAGGATCGTAGTCCCTGTTACGGCTACCAG
TGGGTGTCAGAAGAACACGAAGAGGCACATCACACTGCTTATCTTGTGTTCTCCCCAAGCAAGAGCTTTG
TCCACCTTGAGCCCATGTCTCATGAACTACCCTGTGGCCATACTCAGACAGTCCAGGCACATTATATTCT
GAATGGAGGCACCCTGCTGGGGCTGAAGAAGCTCTCCTTCTATTATCTGATAATGGCAAAGGGAGGCATT
GTCCGAACTGGGACTCATGGACTGCTTGTGAAGCAGGAAGACATGAAGGGCCATTTTTCCATCTCAATCC
CTGTGAAGTCAGACATTGCTCCTGTCGCTCGGTTGCTCATCTATGCTGTTTTACCTACCGGGGACGTGAT
TGGGGATTCTGCAAAATATGATGTTGAAAATTGTCTGGCCAACAAGGTGGATTTGAGCTTCAGCCCATCA
CAAAGTCTCCCAGCCTCACACGCCCACCTGCGAGTCACAGCGGCTCCTCAGTCCGTCTGCGCCCTCCGTG
CTGTGGACCAAAGCGTGCTGCTCATGAAGCCTGATGCTGAGCTCTCGGCGTCCTCGGTTTACAACCTGCT
ACCAGAAAAGGACCTCACTGGCTTCCCTGGGCCTTTGAATGACCAGGACGATGAAGACTGCATCAATCGT
CATAATGTCTATATTAATGGAATCACATATACTCCAGTATCAAGTACAAATGAAAAGGATATGTACAGCT
TCCTAGAGGACATGGGCTTAAAGGCATTCACCAACTCAAAGATTCGTAAACCCAAAATGTGTCCACAGCT
TCAACAGTATGAAATGCATGGACCTGAAGGTCTACGTGTAGGTTTTTATGAGTCAGATGTAATGGGAAGA
GGCCATGCACGCCTGGTGCATGTTGAAGAGCCTCACACGGAGACCGTACGAAAGTACTTCCCTGAGACAT
GGATCTGGGATTTGGTGGTGGTAAACTCAGCAGGTGTGGCTGAGGTAGGAGTAACAGTCCCTGACACCAT
CACCGAGTGGAAGGCAGGGGCCTTCTGCCTGTCTGAAGATGCTGGACTTGGTATCTCTTCCACTGCCTCT
CTCCGAGCCTTCCAGCCCTTCTTTGTGGAGCTCACAATGCCTTACTCTGTGATTCGTGGAGAGGCCTTCA
CACTCAAGGCCACGGTCCTAAACTACCTTCCCAAATGCATCCGGGTCAGTGTGCAGCTGGAAGCCTCTCC
CGCCTTCCTAGCTGTCCCAGTGGAGAAGGAACAAGCGCCTCACTGCATCTGTGCAAACGGGCGGCAAACT
GTGTCCTGGGCAGTAACCCCAAAGTCATTAGGAAATGTGAATTTCACTGTGAGCGCAGAGGCACTAGAGT
CTCAAGAGCTGTGTGGGACTGAGGTGCCTTCAGTTCCTGAACACGGAAGGAAAGACACAGTCATCAAGCC
TCTGTTGGTTGAACCTGAAACCGGTCATCATCACCATCACCATTGAGTTTGGCAAGGCCGGATCCGTTCT
ACCCTGCGTCACGTGCATCACCATCACCATCACTAATAAGCTTGCGGCCGCATCTTCTGGTAAAGAAACC
GCTGCTGCGAAATTTGAACGCCAGCACATGGACTCGCCACCGCCTTCTGGCCTCGAGCACCACCATCACC
ATCACCATCACTAAGTGATTAACCTCAGGTTATACATATATTTTGAATTTAATTAATTATACATATATTT
TATATTATTTTTGTCTTTTATTATCGAGGGGCCGTTGTTGGTGTGGGGTTTTGCATAGAAATAACAATGG
GAGTTGGCGACGTTGCTGCGCCAACACCACCTCCCTTCCCTCCTTTCATCATGTATCTGTAGATAAAATA
AAATATTAAACCTAAAAACAAGACCGCGCCTATCAACAAAATGATAGGCATTAACTTGCCGCTGACGCTG
TCACTAACGTTGGACGATTTGCCGACTAAACCTTCATCGCCCAGTAACCAATCTAGACGTCAGGTGGCAC
TTTTCGGGGAAATGTGCGCGGAACCCCTATTTGTTTATTTTTCTAAATACATTCAAATATGTATCCGCTC
ATGAGACAATAACCCTGATAAATGCTTCAATAATATTGAAAAAGGAAGAGTATGAGTATTCAACATTTCC
GTGTCGCCCTTATTCCCTTTTTTGCGGCATTTTGCCTTCCTGTTTTTGCTCACCCAGAAACGCTGGTGAA
AGTAAAAGATGCTGAAGATCAGTTGGGTGCACGAGTGGGTTACATCGAACTGGATCTCAACAGCGGTAAG
ATCCTTGAGAGTTTTCGCCCCGAAGAACGTTTTCCAATGATGAGCACTTTTAAAGTTCTGCTATGTGGCG
CGGTATTATCCCGTATTGACGCCGGGCAAGAGCAACTCGGTCGCCGCATACACTATTCTCAGAATGACTT
GGTTGAGTACTCACCAGTCACAGAAAAGCATCTTACGGATGGCATGACAGTAAGAGAATTATGCAGTGCT
GCCATAACCATGAGTGATAACACTGCGGCCAACTTACTTCTGACAACGATCGGAGGACCGAAGGAGCTAA
CCGCTTTTTTGCACAACATGGGGGATCATGTAACTCGCCTTGATCGTTGGGAACCGGAGCTGAATGAAGC
CATACCAAACGACGAGCGTGACACCACGATGCCTGTAGCAATGGCAACAACGTTGCGCAAACTATTAACT
GGCGAACTACTTACTCTAGCTTCCCGGCAACAATTAATAGACTGGATGGAGGCGGATAAAGTTGCAGGAC
CACTTCTGCGCTCGGCCCTTCCGGCTGGCTGGTTTATTGCTGATAAATCTGGAGCCGGTGAGCGTGGGTC
TCGCGGTATCATTGCAGCACTGGGGCCAGATGGTAAGCCCTCCCGTATCGTAGTTATCTACACGACGGGG
AGTCAGGCAACTATGGATGAACGAAATAGACAGATCGCTGAGATAGGTGCCTCACTGATTAAGCATTGGT
AACTGTCAGACCAAGTTTACTCATATATACTTTAGATTGATTTAAAACTTCATTTTTAATTTAAAAGGAT
CTAGGTGAAGATCCTTTTTGATAATCTCATGACCAAAATCCCTTAACGTGAGTTTTCGTTCCACTGAGCG
TCAGACCCCGTAGAAAAGATCAAAGGATCTTCTTGAGATCCTTTTTTTCTGCGCGTAATCTGCTGCTTGC
AAACAAAAAAACCACCGCTACCAGCGGTGGTTTGTTTGCCGGATCAAGAGCTACCAACTCTTTTTCCGAA
GGTAACTGGCTTCAGCAGAGCGCAGATACCAAATACTGTTCTTCTAGTGTAGCCGTAGTTAGGCCACCAC
TTCAAGAACTCTGTAGCACCGCCTACATACCTCGCTCTGCTAATCCTGTTACCAGTGGCTGCTGCCAGTG
GCGATAAGTCGTGTCTTACCGGGTTGGACTCAAGACGATAGTTACCGGATAAGGCGCAGCGGTCGGGCTG
AACGGGGGGTTCGTGCACACAGCCCAGCTTGGAGCGAACGACCTACACCGAACTGAGATACCTACAGCGT
GAGCTATGAGAAAGCGCCACGCTTCCCGAAGGGAGAAAGGCGGACAGGTATCCGGTAAGCGGCAGGGTCG
GAACAGGAGAGCGCACGAGGGAGCTTCCAGGGGGAAACGCCTGGTATCTTTATAGTCCTGTCGGGTTTCG
CCACCTCTGACTTGAGCGTCGATTTTTGTGATGCTCGTCAGGGGGGCGGAGCCTATGGAAAAACGCCAGC
AACGCGGCCTTTTTACGGTTCCTGGCCTTTTGCTGGCCTTTTGCTCACATGTTCTTTCCTGCGTTATCCC
CTGATTCTGTGGATAACCGTATTACCGCCTTTGAGTGAGCTGATACCGCTCGCCGCAGCCGAACGACCGA
GCGCAGCGAGTCAGTGAGCGAGGAAGCGGAAGAGCGCCCAATACGCAAACCGCCTCTCCCCGCGCGTTGG
CCGATTCATTAATGCAGCTGGCACGACAGGTTTCCCGACTGGAAAGCGGGCAGTGAGCGCAACGCAATTA
ATGTGAGTTAGCTCACTCATTAGGCACCCCAGGCTTTACACTTTATGCTTCCGGCTCGTATGTTGTGTGG
AATTGTGAGCGGATAACAATTTCACACAGGAAACAGCTATGACCATGATTACGAATTCCCGGGCGCGTAA
AACACAATCAAGTATGAGTCATAAGCTGATGTCATGTTTTGCACACGGCTCATAACCGAACTGGCTTTAC
GAGTAGAATTCTACTTGTAACGCACGATCAGTGGATGATGTCATTTGTTTTTCAAATCGAGATGATGTCA
TGTTTTGCACACGGCTCATAAACTCGCTTTACGAGTAGAATTCTACGTGTAACGCACGATCGATTGATGA
GTCATTTGTTTTGCAATATGATATCATACAATATGACTCATTTGTTTTTCAAAACCGAACTTGATTTACG
GGTAGAATTCTACTTGTAAAGCACAATCAAAAAGATGATGTCATTTGTTTTTCAAAACTGAACTCGCTTT
ACGAGTAGAATTCTACGTGTAAAACACAATCAAGAAATGATGTCATTTGTTATAAAAATAAAAGCTGATG
TCATGTTTTGCACATGGCTCATAACTAAACTCGCTTTACGGGTAGAATTCTACGCGCGT
