>Addgene plasmid #128493 | pIE-N-hα2M-H6 | depositor partial sequence | sequence record 246293 | pIE-N-hα2M-H6 sequence 3368 bps
CGATGTCTTTGTGATGCGCGCGACATTTTTGTAGGTTATTGATAAAATGAACGGATACGTTGCCCGACAT
TATCATTAAATCCTTGGCGTAGAATTTGTCGGGTCCATTGTCCGTGTGCGCTAGCATGCCCGTAACGGAC
CTCGTACTTTTGGCTTCAAAGGTTTTGCGCACAGACAAAATGTGCCACACTTGCAGCTCTGCATGTGTGC
GCGTTACCACAAATCCCAACGGCGCAGTGTACTTGTTGTATGCAAATAAATCTCGATAAAGGCGCGGCGC
GCGAATGCAGCTGATCACGTACGCTCCTCGTGTTCCGTTCAAGGACGGTGTTATCGACCTCAGATTAATG
TTTATCGGCCGACTGTTTTCGTATCCGCTCACCAAACGCGTTTTTGCATTAACATTGTATGTCGGCGGAT
GTTCTATATCTAATTTGAATAAATAAACGATAACCGCGTTGGTTTTAGAGGGCATAATAAAAGAAATATT
GTTATCGTGTTCGCCATTAGGGCAGTATAAATTGACGTTCATGTTGGATATTGTTTCAGTTGCAAGTTGA
CACTGGCGGCGACAAGATCGTGAACAACCAAGTGACTATGTACAAGCTCACAGTCTTCCTGATGTTCATC
GCTTTCGTCATCATCGCTGAGGCCTCAGTCTCTGGAAAACCGCAGTATATGGTTCTGGTCCCCTCCCTGC
TCCACACTGAGACCACTGAGAAGGGCTGTGTCCTTCTGAGCTACCTGAATGAGACAGTGACTGTAAGTGC
TTCCTTGGAGTCTGTCAGGGGAAACAGGAGCCTCTTCACTGACCTGGAGGCGGAGAATGACGTACTCCAC
TGTGTCGCCTTCGCTGTCCCAAAGTCTTCATCCAATGAGGAGGTAATGTTCCTCACTGTCCAAGTGAAAG
GACCAACCCAAGAATTTAAGAAGCGGACCACAGTGATGGTTAAGAACGAGGACAGTCTGGTCTTTGTCCA
GACAGACAAATCAATCTACAAACCAGGGCAGACAGTGAAATTTCGTGTTGTCTCCATGGATGAAAACTTT
CACCCCCTGAATGAGTTGATTCCACTAGTATACATTCAGGATCCCAAAGGAAATCGCATCGCACAATGGC
AGAGTTTCCAGTTAGAGGGTGGCCTCAAGCAATTTTCTTTTCCCCTCTCATCAGAGCCCTTCCAGGGCTC
CTACAAGGTGGTGGTACAGAAGAAATCAGGTGGAAGGACAGAGCACCCTTTCACCGTGGAGGAATTTGTT
CTTCCCAAGTTTGAAGTACAAGTAACAGTGCCAAAGATAATCACCATCTTGGAAGAAGAGATGAATGTAT
CAGTGTGTGGCCTATACACATATGGGAAGCCTGTCCCTGGACATGTGACTGTGAGCATTTGCAGAAAGTA
TAGTGACGCTTCCGACTGCCACGGTGAAGATTCACAGGCTTTCTGTGAGAAATTCAGTGGACAGCTAAAC
AGCCATGGCTGCTTCTATCAGCAAGTAAAAACCAAGGTCTTCCAGCTGAAGAGGAAGGAGTATGAAATGA
AACTTCACACTGAGGCCCAGATCCAAGAAGAAGGAACAGTGGTGGAATTGACTGGAAGGCAGTCCAGTGA
AATCACAAGAACCATAACCAAACTCTCATTTGTGAAAGTGGACTCACACTTTCGACAGGGAATTCCCTTC
TTTGGGCAGGTGCGCCTAGTAGATGGGAAAGGCGTCCCTATACCAAATAAAGTCATATTCATCAGAGGAA
ATGAAGCAAACTATTACTCCAATGCTACCACGGATGAGCATGGCCTTGTACAGTTCTCTATCAACACCAC
CAATGTTATGGGTACCTCTCTTACTGTTAGGGTCAATTACAAGGATCGTAGTCCCTGTTACGGCTACCAG
TGGGTGTCAGAAGAACACGAAGAGGCACATCACACTGCTTATCTTGTGTTCTCCCCAAGCAAGAGCTTTG
TCCACCTTGAGCCCATGTCTCATGAACTACCCTGTGGCCATACTCAGACAGTCCAGGCACATTATATTCT
GAATGGAGGCACCCTGCTGGGGCTGAAGAAGCTCTCCTTCTATTATCTGATAATGGCAAAGGGAGGCATT
GTCCGAACTGGGACTCATGGACTGCTTGTGAAGCAGGAAGACATGAAGGGCCATTTTTCCATCTCAATCC
CTGTGAAGTCAGACATTGCTCCTGTCGCTCGGTTGCTCATCTATGCTGTTTTACCTACCGGGGACGTGAT
TGGGGATTCTGCAAAATATGATGTTGAAAATTGTCTGGCCAACAAGGTGGATTTGAGCTTCAGCCCATCA
CAAAGTCTCCCAGCCTCACACGCCCACCTGCGAGTCACAGCGGCTCCTCAGTCCGTCTGCGCCCTCCGTG
CTGTGGACCAAAGCGTGCTGCTCATGAAGCCTGATGCTGAGCTCTCGGCGTCCTCGGTTTACAACCTGCT
ACCAGAAAAGGACCTCACTGGCTTCCCTGGGCCTTTGAATGACCAGGACGATGAAGACTGCATCAATCGT
CATAATGTCTATATTAATGGAATCACATATACTCCAGTATCAAGTACAAATGAAAAGGATATGTACAGCT
TCCTAGAGGACATGGGCTTAAAGGCATTCACCAACTCAAAGATTCGTAAACCCAAAATGTGTCCACAGCT
TCAACAGTATGAAATGCATGGACCTGAAGGTCTACGTGTAGGTTTTTATGAGTCAGATGTAATGGGAAGA
GGCCATGCACGCCTGGTGCATGTTGAAGAGCCTCACACGGAGACCGTACGAAAGTACTTCCCTGAGACAT
GGATCTGGGATTTGGTGGTGGTAAACTCAGCAGGTGTGGCTGAGGTAGGAGTAACAGTCCCTGACACCAT
CACCGAGTGGAAGGCAGGGGCCTTCTGCCTGTCTGAAGATGCTGGACTTGGTATCTCTTCCACTGCCTCT
CTCCGAGCCTTCCAGCCCTTCTTTGTGGAGCTCACAATGCCTTACTCTGTGATTCGTGGAGAGGCCTTCA
CACTCAAGGCCACGGTCCTAAACTACCTTCCCAAATGCATCCGGGTCAGTGTGCAGCTGGAAGCCTCTCC
CGCCTTCCTAGCTGTCCCAGTGGAGAAGGAACAAGCGCCTCACTGCATCTGTGCAAACGGGCGGCAAACT
GTGTCCTGGGCAGTAACCCCAAAGTCATTAGGAAATGTGAATTTCACTGTGAGCGCAGAGGCACTAGAGT
CTCAAGAGCTGTGTGGGACTGAGGTGCCTTCAGTTCCTGAACACGGAAGGAAAGACACAGTCATCAAGCC
TCTGTTGGTTGAACCTGAAACCGGTCATCATCACCATCACCATTGAGTTTGGCAAGGCCGGATCCGTTCT
ACCCTGCG
